Addgene plasmid #200114: pKrox24(MapErk)DsRed
Purpose: Fluorescent reporter for in cell monitoring of receptor tyrosine kinase-MAP ERK pathway activity
Depositing lab: Pavel Krejčí. Depositing organization: Masaryk University. Publication: One reporter for in-cell activity profiling of majority of protein kinase oncogenes. Gudernova I, Foldynova-Trantirkova S, Ghannamova BE, Fafilek B, Varecha M, Balek L, Hruba E, Jonatova L, Jelinkova I, Kunova Bosakova M, Trantirek L, Mayer J, Krejci P. Elife. 2017 Feb 15;6. pii: e21536. doi: 10.7554/eLife.21536. PubMed 28199182.
Backbone
  Vector backbone: pDsRed-Express-DR
  Backbone manufacturer: Clontech
  Vector type: Mammalian Expression
Growth in bacteria
  Bacterial resistance: Kanamycin, 50 μg/mL
  Growth temperature: 37°C
  Growth strain: DH5alpha
  Copy number: High Copy
Gene/Insert
  Gene/Insert name: MapErk sequence in minimal promoter
  Species: Synthetic
  Mutation: highly modified sequence
  Promoter: 5 copies of designed MapErk sequence, no other promoter elements
  Cloning method: Restriction Enzyme; 5′ cloning site unknown (unknown if destroyed)
Terms and licenses: Academic/Nonprofit Terms; Industry Terms: Not Available to Industry
How to cite: pKrox24(MapErk)DsRed was a gift from Pavel Krejčí (Addgene plasmid # 200114 ; http://n2t.net/addgene:200114 ; RRID:Addgene_200114)
