[The description below was written by a language model from this plasmid's Addgene catalogue record and pLannotate feature annotations shown in this document.]
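Description:
pKrox24(MapErk)DsRed is a mammalian fluorescent reporter plasmid built on the promoterless Clontech pDsRed-Express-DR backbone and designed to report activity of the receptor tyrosine kinase–MAP ERK signalling pathway inside living cells. The sequenced record is 4,675 nt. In bacteria it replicates from a high-copy ColE1/pUC-type origin and is selected with kanamycin. An f1 origin is also present. The NeoR/KanR gene (Tn5 aminoglycoside phosphotransferase) sits behind tandem bacterial (bla-type) and SV40 enhancer/early promoters and ends at an HSV TK polyadenylation signal. The same marker can therefore give G418 resistance in mammalian cells, which would permit selection of stable reporter lines. Short annotated fragments of ble, bGH poly(A) and SV40 large T antigen appear to be partial homology matches in backbone sequence rather than functional parts.

The reporter cassette consists of a synthetic, heavily modified regulatory region, catalogued as five copies of a designed "MapErk" response sequence. It lies downstream of the residual multiple cloning site. The catalogue entry says there are no other promoter elements, whereas the feature table annotates a short minimal TATA-box promoter (minP) just upstream of the reporter, consistent with the insert name "MapErk sequence in minimal promoter". This region drives DsRed-Express, a rapidly maturing tetrameric fluorescent protein from Discosoma. It is followed by a segment annotated by its match to the destabilised d1EGFP, which corresponds to the mouse ornithine decarboxylase degradation domain, and then by an SV40 poly(A) signal. Because the degradation domain shortens the protein's half-life, fluorescence should track current promoter activity rather than accumulated protein. The construct is intended for monitoring pathway activation, for example by kinase oncogenes, after transfection.
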