Features (pLannotate 1.2.2; 14 found; start..end, strand, type, name):
     10..52      +  misc_feature   MCS (fragment): multiple cloning site
    468..499     +  promoter       minP: minimal TATA-box promoter with low basal activity
    532..1206    +  CDS            DsRed-Express: DsRed-Express is a basic (constitutively fluorescent) orange fluorescent protein published in 2002, derived from Discosoma sp.. It is reported to be a rapidly-maturing tetramer with low acid sensitivity.
   1219..1341    +  CDS            d1EGFP (fragment): EGFP destabilized by fusion to a mutated version of residues 422-461 of mouse ornithine decarboxylase, giving an in vivo half-life of ~1 hour mammalian codon-optimized
   1357..1440    +  CDS            large T antigen (fragment): large T antigen from SV40 (simian virus 40)
   1463..1584    +  polyA_signal   SV40 poly(A) signal: SV40 polyadenylation signal
   1618..2046    -  rep_origin     f1 ori (sequence partly withheld): f1 bacteriophage origin of replication; arrow indicates direction of (+) strand synthesis
   2073..2177    +  promoter       AmpR promoter: bla
   2179..2536    +  promoter       SV40 promoter: SV40 enhancer and early promoter
   2571..3365    +  CDS            NeoR/KanR: aminoglycoside phosphotransferase from Tn5; aph(3')-II (or nptII); confers resistance to neomycin, kanamycin, and G418 (Geneticin®)
   3386..3538    +  CDS            ble (fragment): BLE_KLEPN - Experimental evidence at protein level: Swiss-Prot protein existence level 1. Binding protein with a strong affinity to the bleomycin family of antibiotics. Binds to CL990; an antimitotic-antibiotic compound. From Klebsiella pneumoniae.
   3597..3644    +  polyA_signal   HSV TK poly(A) signal: herpes simplex virus thymidine kinase polyadenylation signal (Cole and Stacy, 1985)
   3735..3751    -  polyA_signal   bGH poly(A) signal (fragment): bovine growth hormone polyadenylation signal
   3973..4561    +  rep_origin     ori: high-copy-number ColE1/pMB1/pBR322/pUC origin of replication
>Addgene plasmid #200114 | pKrox24(MapErk)DsRed | addgene full sequence | sequence record 396677 | Addgene NGS Result
TAGTTATTACTAGCGCTACCGGACTCAGATCTCGAGCTCAAGCTTCGAATTCGGCCTAACTGGCCGGTAC
CTGAGCTCGCTAGCGGATGGGGGGTGACGTCATTCTTCCGGGCCCATATTAGGACTTCCGGCCCATATTA
GGCCGCCCGCGCCGGATGGGGGGTGACGTCATTCTTCCGGGCCCATATTAGGACTTCCGGCCCATATTAG
GCCGCCCGCGCCGGATGGGGGGTGACGTCATTCTTCCGGGCCCATATTAGGACTTCCGGCCCATATTAGG
CCGCCCGCGCCGGATGGGGGGTGACGTCATTCTTCCGGGCCCATATTAGGACTTCCGGCCCATATTAGGC
CGCCCGCGCCGGATGGGGGGTGACGTCATTCTTCCGGGCCCATATTAGGACTTCCGGCCCATATTAGGCC
GCCCGCGCCGATATCAAGATCTGGCCTCGGCGGCCAAGCTTAGACACTAGAGGGTATATAATGGAAGCTC
GACTTCCAGCTTGGCAATCCGGGGATCCACCGGTCGCCACCATGGCCTCCTCCGAGGACGTCATCAAGGA
GTTCATGCGCTTCAAGGTGCGCATGGAGGGCTCCGTGAACGGCCACGAGTTCGAGATCGAGGGCGAGGGC
GAGGGCCGCCCCTACGAGGGCACCCAGACCGCCAAGCTGAAGGTGACCAAGGGCGGCCCCCTGCCCTTCG
CCTGGGACATCCTGTCCCCCCAGTTCCAGTACGGCTCCAAGGTGTACGTGAAGCACCCCGCCGACATCCC
CGACTACAAGAAGCTGTCCTTCCCCGAGGGCTTCAAGTGGGAGCGCGTGATGAACTTCGAGGACGGCGGC
GTGGTGACCGTGACCCAGGACTCCTCCCTGCAGGACGGCTCCTTCATCTACAAGGTGAAGTTCATCGGCG
TGAACTTCCCCTCCGACGGCCCCGTAATGCAGAAGAAGACTATGGGCTGGGAGGCCTCCACCGAGCGCCT
GTACCCCCGCGACGGCGTGCTGAAGGGCGAGATCCACAAGGCCCTGAAGCTGAAGGACGGCGGCCACTAC
CTGGTGGAGTTCAAGTCCATCTACATGGCCAAGAAGCCCGTGCAGCTGCCCGGCTACTACTACGTGGACT
CCAAGCTGGACATCACCTCCCACAACGAGGACTACACCATCGTGGAGCAGTACGAGCGCGCCGAGGGCCG
CCACCACCTGTTCCTGACTAGTGATATCAGCCATGGCTTCCCGCCGGCGGTGGCGGCGCAGGATGATGGC
ACGCTGCCCATGTCTTGTGCCCAGGAGAGCGGGATGGACCGTCACCCTGCAGCCTGTGCTTCTGCTAGGA
TCAATGTGTAGGCGGCCGCGACTCTAGATCATAATCAGCCATACCACATTTGTAGAGGTTTTACTTGCTT
TAAAAAACCTCCCACACCTCCCCCTGAACCTGAAACATAAAATGAATGCAATTGTTGTTGTTAACTTGTT
TATTGCAGCTTATAATGGTTACAAATAAAGCAATAGCATCACAAATTTCACAAATAAAGCATTTTTTTCA
CTGCATTCTAGTTGTGGTTTGTCCAAACTCATCAATGTATCTTAAGGCGTAAATTGTAAGCGTTAATATT
TTGTTAAAATTCGCGTTAAATTTTTGTTAAATCAGCTCATTTTTTAACCAATAGGCCGAAATCGGCAAAA
TCCCTTATAAATCAAAAGAATAGACCGAGATAGGGT
[37 nt withheld, positions 1717-1753]
AAAGAACGTGGACTCCAACGTCAAAGG
[49 nt withheld, positions 1781-1829]
T
[91 nt withheld, positions 1831-1921]
G
[124 nt withheld, positions 1923-2046]
CAGGTGGCACTTTTCGGGGAAATGTGCGCGGAACCCCTATTTGTTTATTTTTCTAAATACATTCAAATAT
GTATCCGCTCATGAGACAATAACCCTGATAAATGCTTCAATAATATTGAAAAAGGAAGAGTCCTGAGGCG
GAAAGAACCAGCTGTGGAATGTGTGTCAGTTAGGGTGTGGAAAGTCCCCAGGCTCCCCAGCAGGCAGAAG
TATGCAAAGCATGCATCTCAATTAGTCAGCAACCAGGTGTGGAAAGTCCCCAGGCTCCCCAGCAGGCAGA
AGTATGCAAAGCATGCATCTCAATTAGTCAGCAACCATAGTCCCGCCCCTAACTCCGCCCATCCCGCCCC
TAACTCCGCCCAGTTCCGCCCATTCTCCGCCCCATGGCTGACTAATTTTTTTTATTTATGCAGAGGCCGA
GGCCGCCTCGGCCTCTGAGCTATTCCAGAAGTAGTGAGGAGGCTTTTTTGGAGGCCTAGGCTTTTGCAAA
GATCGATCAAGAGACAGGATGAGGATCGTTTCGCATGATTGAACAAGATGGATTGCACGCAGGTTCTCCG
GCCGCTTGGGTGGAGAGGCTATTCGGCTATGACTGGGCACAACAGACAATCGGCTGCTCTGATGCCGCCG
TGTTCCGGCTGTCAGCGCAGGGGCGCCCGGTTCTTTTTGTCAAGACCGACCTGTCCGGTGCCCTGAATGA
ACTGCAAGACGAGGCAGCGCGGCTATCGTGGCTGGCCACGACGGGCGTTCCTTGCGCAGCTGTGCTCGAC
GTTGTCACTGAAGCGGGAAGGGACTGGCTGCTATTGGGCGAAGTGCCGGGGCAGGATCTCCTGTCATCTC
ACCTTGCTCCTGCCGAGAAAGTATCCATCATGGCTGATGCAATGCGGCGGCTGCATACGCTTGATCCGGC
TACCTGCCCATTCGACCACCAAGCGAAACATCGCATCGAGCGAGCACGTACTCGGATGGAAGCCGGTCTT
GTCGATCAGGATGATCTGGACGAAGAGCATCAGGGGCTCGCGCCAGCCGAACTGTTCGCCAGGCTCAAGG
CGAGCATGCCCGACGGCGAGGATCTCGTCGTGACCCATGGCGATGCCTGCTTGCCGAATATCATGGTGGA
AAATGGCCGCTTTTCTGGATTCATCGACTGTGGCCGGCTGGGTGTGGCGGACCGCTATCAGGACATAGCG
TTGGCTACCCGTGATATTGCTGAAGAGCTTGGCGGCGAATGGGCTGACCGCTTCCTCGTGCTTTACGGTA
TCGCCGCTCCCGATTCGCAGCGCATCGCCTTCTATCGCCTTCTTGACGAGTTCTTCTGAGCGGGACTCTG
GGGTTCGAAATGACCGACCAAGCGACGCCCAACCTGCCATCACGAGATTTCGATTCCACCGCCGCCTTCT
ATGAAAGGTTGGGCTTCGGAATCGTTTTCCGGGACGCCGGCTGGATGATCCTCCAGCGCGGGGATCTCAT
GCTGGAGTTCTTCGCCCACCCTAGGGGGAGGCTAACTGAAACACGGAAGGAGACAATACCGGAAGGAACC
CGCGCTATGACGGCAATAAAAAGACAGAATAAAACGCACGGTGTTGGGTCGTTTGTTCATAAACGCGGGG
TTCGGTCCCAGGGCTGGCACTCTGTCGATACCCCACCGAGACCCCATTGGGGCCAATACGCCCGCGTTTC
TTCCTTTTCCCCACCCCACCCCCCAAGTTCGGGTGAAGGCCCAGGGCTCGCAGCCAACGTCGGGGCGGCA
GGCCCTGCCATAGCCTCAGGTTACTCATATATACTTTAGATTGATTTAAAACTTCATTTTTAATTTAAAA
GGATCTAGGTGAAGATCCTTTTTGATAATCTCATGACCAAAATCCCTTAACGTGAGTTTTCGTTCCACTG
AGCGTCAGACCCCGTAGAAAAGATCAAAGGATCTTCTTGAGATCCTTTTTTTCTGCGCGTAATCTGCTGC
TTGCAAACAAAAAAACCACCGCTACCAGCGGTGGTTTGTTTGCCGGATCAAGAGCTACCAACTCTTTTTC
CGAAGGTAACTGGCTTCAGCAGAGCGCAGATACCAAATACTGTTCTTCTAGTGTAGCCGTAGTTAGGCCA
CCACTTCAAGAACTCTGTAGCACCGCCTACATACCTCGCTCTGCTAATCCTGTTACCAGTGGCTGCTGCC
AGTGGCGATAAGTCGTGTCTTACCGGGTTGGACTCAAGACGATAGTTACCGGATAAGGCGCAGCGGTCGG
GCTGAACGGGGGGTTCGTGCACACAGCCCAGCTTGGAGCGAACGACCTACACCGAACTGAGATACCTACA
GCGTGAGCTATGAGAAAGCGCCACGCTTCCCGAAGGGAGAAAGGCGGACAGGTATCCGGTAAGCGGCAGG
GTCGGAACAGGAGAGCGCACGAGGGAGCTTCCAGGGGGAAACGCCTGGTATCTTTATAGTCCTGTCGGGT
TTCGCCACCTCTGACTTGAGCGTCGATTTTTGTGATGCTCGTCAGGGGGGCGGAGCCTATGGAAAAACGC
CAGCAACGCGGCCTTTTTACGGTTCCTGGCCTTTTGCTGGCCTTTTGCTCACATGTTCTTTCCTGCGTTA
TCCCCTGATTCTGTGGATAACCGTATTACCGCCATGCAT
